>Addgene plasmid #116722 | pHAGE-CDH1 | addgene full sequence | sequence record 240267 | Addgene NGS Result
TGGAAGGGCTAATTCACTCCCAAAGAAGACAAGATATCCTTGATCTGTGGATCTACCACACACAAGGCTA
CTTCCCTGATTAGCAGAACTACACACCAGGGCCAGGGGTCAGATATCCACTGACCTTTGGATGGTGCTAC
AAGCTAGTACCAGTTGAGCCAGATAAGGTAGAAGAGGCCAATAAAGGAGAGAACACCAGCTTGTTACACC
CTGTGAGCCTGCATGGGATGGATGACCCGGAGAGAGAAGTGTTAGAGTGGAGGTTTGACAGCCGCCTAGC
ATTTCATCACGTGGCCCGAGAGCTGCATCCGGAGTACTTCAAGAACTGCTGATATCGAGCTTGCTACAAG
GGACTTTCCGCTGGGGACTTTCCAGGGAGGCGTGGCCTGGGCGGGACTGGGGAGTGGCGAGCCCTCAGAT
CCTGCATATAAGCAGCTGCTTTTTGCCTGTACTGGGTCTCTCTGGTTAGACCAGATCTGAGCCTGGGAGC
TCTCTGGCTAACTAGGGAACCCACTGCTTAAGCCTCAATAAAGCTTGCCTTGAGTGCTTCAAGTAGTGTG
TGCCCGTCTGTTGTGTGACTCTGGTAACTAGAGATCCCTCAGACCCTTTTAGTCAGTGTGGAAAATCTCT
AGCAGTGGCGCCCGAACAGGGACTTGAAAGCGAAAGGGAAACCAGAGGAGCTCTCTCGACGCAGGACTCG
GCTTGCTGAAGCGCGCACGGCAAGAGGCGAGGGGCGGCGACTGGTGAGTACGCCAAAAATTTTGACTAGC
GGAGGCTAGAAGGAGAGAGATGGGTGCGAGAGCGTCAGTATTAAGCGGGGGAGAATTAGATCGCGATGGG
AAAAAATTCGGTTAAGGCCAGGGGGAAAGAAAAAATATAAATTAAAACATATAGTATGGGCAAGCAGGGA
GCTAGAACGATTCGCAGTTAATCCTGGCCTGTTAGAAACATCAGAAGGCTGTAGACAAATACTGGGACAG
CTACAACCATCCCTTCAGACAGGATCAGAAGAACTTAGATCATTATATAATACAGTAGCAACCCTCTATT
GTGTGCATCAAAGGATAGAGATAAAAGACACCAAGGAAGCTTTAGACAAGATAGAGGAAGAGCAAAACAA
AAGTAAGACCACCGCACAGCAAGCGGCCGGCCGCTGATCTTCAGACCTGGAGGAGGAGATATGAGGGACA
ATTGGAGAAGTGAATTATATAAATATAAAGTAGTAAAAATTGAACCATTAGGAGTAGCACCCACCAAGGC
AAAGAGAAGAGTGGTGCAGAGAGAAAAAAGAGCAGTGGGAATAGGAGCTTTGTTCCTTGGGTTCTTGGGA
GCAGCAGGAAGCACTATGGGCGCAGCGTCAATGACGCTGACGGTACAGGCCAGACAATTATTGTCTGGTA
TAGTGCAGCAGCAGAACAATTTGCTGAGGGCTATTGAGGCGCAACAGCATCTGTTGCAACTCACAGTCTG
GGGCATCAAGCAGCTCCAGGCAAGAATCCTGGCTGTGGAAAGATACCTAAAGGATCAACAGCTCCTGGGG
ATTTGGGGTTGCTCTGGAAAACTCATTTGCACCACTGCTGTGCCTTGGAATGCTAGTTGGAGTAATAAAT
CTCTGGAACAGATTTGGAATCACACGACCTGGATGGAGTGGGACAGAGAAATTAACAATTACACAAGCTT
AATACACTCCTTAATTGAAGAATCGCAAAACCAGCAAGAAAAGAATGAACAAGAATTATTGGAATTAGAT
AAATGGGCAAGTTTGTGGAATTGGTTTAACATAACAAATTGGCTGTGGTATATAAAATTATTCATAATGA
TAGTAGGAGGCTTGGTAGGTTTAAGAATAGTTTTTGCTGTACTTTCTATAGTGAATAGAGTTAGGCAGGG
ATATTCACCATTATCGTTTCAGACCCACCTCCCAACCCCGAGGGGACCCGACAGGCCCGAAGGAATAGAA
GAAGAAGGTGGAGAGAGAGACAGAGACAGATCCATTCGATTAGTGAACGGATCTCGACGGTATCGCCGAA
TTCACAAATGGCAGTATTCATCCACAATTTTAAAAGAAAAGGGGGGATTGGGGGGTACAGTGCAGGGGAA
AGAATAGTAGACATAATAGCAACAGACATACAAACTAAAGAATTACAAAAACAAATTACAAAAATTCAAA
ATTTTCGGGTTTATTACAGGGACAGCAGAGATCCAGTTTGGACTAGTCGTGAGGCTCCGGTGCCCGTCAG
TGGGCAGAGCGCACATCGCCCACAGTCCCCGAGAAGTTGGGGGGAGGGGTCGGCAATTGAACCGGTGCCT
AGAGAAGGTGGCGCGGGGTAAACTGGGAAAGTGATGTCGTGTACTGGCTCCGCCTTTTTCCCGAGGGTGG
GGGAGAACCGTATATAAGTGCAGTAGTCGCCGTGAACGTTCTTTTTCGCAACGGGTTTGCCGCCAGAACA
CAGGTAAGTGCCGTGTGTGGTTCCCGCGGGCCTGGCCTCTTTACGGGTTATGGCCCTTGCGTGCCTTGAA
TTACTTCCACCTGGCTGCAGTACGTGATTCTTGATCCCGAGCTTCGGGTTGGAAGTGGGTGGGAGAGTTC
GAGGCCTTGCGCTTAAGGAGCCCCTTCGCCTCGTGCTTGAGTTGAGGCCTGGCCTGGGCGCTGGGGCCGC
CGCGTGCGAATCTGGTGGCACCTTCGCGCCTGTCTCGCTGCTTTCGATAAGTCTCTAGCCATTTAAAATT
TTTGATGACCTGCTGCGACGCTTTTTTTCTGGCAAGATAGTCTTGTAAATGCGGGCCAAGATCTGCACAC
TGGTATTTCGGTTTTTGGGGCCGCGGGCGGCGACGGGGCCCGTGCGTCCCAGCGCACATGTTCGGCGAGG
CGGGGCCTGCGAGCGCGGCCACCGAGAATCGGACGGGGGTAGTCTCAAGCTGGCCGGCCTGCTCTGGTGC
CTGGCCTCGCGCCGCCGTGTATCGCCCCGCCCTGGGCGGCAAGGCTGGCCCGGTCGGCACCAGTTGCGTG
AGCGGAAAGATGGCCGCTTCCCGGCCCTGCTGCAGGGAGCTCAAAATGGAGGACGCGGCGCTCGGGAGAG
CGGGCGGGTGAGTCACCCACACAAAGGAAAAGGGCCTTTCCGTCCTCAGCCGTCGCTTCATGTGACTCCA
CGGAGTACCGGGCGCCGTCCAGGCACCTCGATTAGTTCTCGAGCTTTTGGAGTACGTCGTCTTTAGGTTG
GGGGGAGGGGTTTTATGCGATGGAGTTTCCCCACACTGAGTGGGTGGAGACTGAAGTTAGGCCAGCTTGG
CACTTGATGTAATTCTCCTTGGAATTTGCCCTTTTTGAGTTTGGATCTTGGTTCATTCTCAAGCCTCAGA
CAGTGGTTCAAAGTTTTTTTCTTCCATTTCAGGTGTCGTGAAGCGGCCCTGCAGATATCAACAAGTTTGT
ACAAAAAAGCAGGCACCATGGGCCCTTGGAGCCGCAGCCTCTCGGCGCTGCTGCTGCTGCTGCAGGTCTC
CTCTTGGCTCTGCCAGGAGCCGGAGCCCTGCCACCCTGGCTTTGACGCCGAGAGCTACACGTTCACGGTG
CCCCGGCGCCACCTGGAGAGAGGCCGCGTCCTGGGCAGAGTGAATTTTGAAGATTGCACCGGTCGACAAA
GGACAGCCTATTTTTCCCTCGACACCCGATTCAAAGTGGGCACAGATGGTGTGATTACAGTCAAAAGGCC
TCTACGGTTTCATAACCCACAGATCCATTTCTTGGTCTACGCCTGGGACTCCACCTACAGAAAGTTTTCC
ACCAAAGTCACGCTGAATACAGTGGGGCACCACCACCGCCCCCCGCCCCATCAGGCCTCCGTTTCTGGAA
TCCAAGCAGAATTGCTCACATTTCCCAACTCCTCTCCTGGCCTCAGAAGACAGAAGAGAGACTGGGTTAT
TCCTCCCATCAGCTGCCCAGAAAATGAAAAAGGCCCATTTCCTAAAAACCTGGTTCAGATCAAATCCAAC
AAAGACAAAGAAGGCAAGGTTTTCTACAGCATCACTGGCCAAGGAGCTGACACACCCCCTGTTGGTGTCT
TTATTATTGAAAGAGAAACAGGATGGCTGAAGGTGACAGAGCCTCTGGATAGAGAACGCATTGCCACATA
CACTCTCTTCTCTCACGCTGTGTCATCCAACGGGAATGCAGTTGAGGATCCAATGGAGATTTTGATCACG
GTAACCGATCAGAATGACAACAAGCCCGAATTCACCCAGGAGGTCTTTAAGGGGTCTGTCATGGAAGGTG
CTCTTCCAGGAACCTCTGTGATGGAGGTCACAGCCACAGACGCGGACGATGATGTGAACACCTACAATGC
CGCCATCGCTTACACCATCCTCAGCCAAGATCCTGAGCTCCCTGACAAAAATATGTTCACCATTAACAGG
AACACAGGAGTCATCAGTGTGGTCACCACTGGGCTGGACCGAGAGAGTTTCCCTACGTATACCCTGGTGG
TTCAAGCTGCTGACCTTCAAGGTGAGGGGTTAAGCACAACAGCAACAGCTGTGATCACAGTCACTGACAC
CAACGATAATCCTCCGATCTTCAATCCCACCACGTACAAGGGTCAGGTGCCTGAGAACGAGGCTAACGTC
GTAATCACCACACTGAAAGTGACTGATGCTGATGCCCCCAATACCCCAGCGTGGGAGGCTGTATACACCA
TATTGAATGATGATGGTGGACAATTTGTCGTCACCACAAATCCAGTGAACAACGATGGCATTTTGAAAAC
AGCAAAGGGCTTGGATTTTGAGGCCAAGCAGCAGTACATTCTACACGTAGCAGTGACGAATGTGGTACCT
TTTGAGGTCTCTCTCACCACCTCCACAGCCACCGTCACCGTGGATGTGCTGGATGTGAATGAAGCCCCCA
TCTTTGTGCCTCCTGAAAAGAGAGTGGAAGTGTCCGAGGACTTTGGCGTGGGCCAGGAAATCACATCCTA
CACTGCCCAGGAGCCAGACACATTTATGGAACAGAAAATAACATATCGGATTTGGAGAGACACTGCCAAC
TGGCTGGAGATTAATCCGGACACTGGTGCCATTTCCACTCGGGCTGAGCTGGACAGGGAGGATTTTGAGC
ACGTGAAGAACAGCACGTACACAGCCCTAATCATAGCTACAGACAATGGTTCTCCAGTTGCTACTGGAAC
AGGGACACTTCTGCTGATCCTGTCTGATGTGAATGACAACGCCCCCATACCAGAACCTCGAACTATATTC
TTCTGTGAGAGGAATCCAAAGCCTCAGGTCATAAACATCATTGATGCAGACCTTCCTCCCAATACATCTC
CCTTCACAGCAGAACTAACACACGGGGCGAGTGCCAACTGGACCATTCAGTACAACGACCCAACCCAAGA
ATCTATCATTTTGAAGCCAAAGATGGCCTTAGAGGTGGGTGACTACAAAATCAATCTCAAGCTCATGGAT
AACCAGAATAAAGACCAAGTGACCACCTTAGAGGTCAGCGTGTGTGACTGTGAAGGGGCCGCTGGCGTCT
GTAGGAAGGCACAGCCTGTCGAAGCAGGATTGCAAATTCCTGCCATTCTGGGGATTCTTGGAGGAATTCT
TGCTTTGCTAATTCTGATTCTGCTGCTCTTGCTGTTTCTTCGGAGGAGAGCGGTGGTCAAAGAGCCCTTA
CTGCCCCCAGAGGATGACACCCGGGACAACGTTTATTACTATGATGAAGAAGGAGGCGGAGAAGAGGACC
AGGACTTTGACTTGAGCCAGCTGCACAGGGGCCTGGACGCTCGGCCTGAAGTGACTCGTAACGACGTTGC
ACCAACCCTCATGAGTGTCCCCCGGTATCTTCCCCGCCCTGCCAATCCCGATGAAATTGGAAATTTTATT
GATGAAAATCTGAAAGCGGCTGATACTGACCCCACAGCCCCGCCTTATGATTCTCTGCTCGTGTTTGACT
ATGAAGGAAGCGGTTCCGAAGCTGCTAGTCTGAGCTCCCTGAACTCCTCAGAGTCAGACAAAGACCAGGA
CTATGACTACTTGAACGAATGGGGCAATCGCTTCAAGAAGCTGGCTGACATGTACGGAGGCGGCGAGGAC
GACTAGAACCCAGCTTTCTTGTACAAAGTGGTTGATATCCAGCACAGTGGCGGCCGCTCGAGTCTAGAGG
GCCCGCGGTTCGAAGGTAAGCCTATCCCTAACCCTCTCCTCGGTCTCGATTCTACGCGTACCGGTTAGTA
ATGAGATCCCTCCCCCCCCCCTAACGTTACTGGCCGAAGCCGCTTGGAATAAGGCCGGTGTGCGTTTGTC
TATATGTTATTTTCCACCATATTGCCGTCTTTTGGCAATGTGAGGGCCCGGAAACCTGGCCCTGTCTTCT
TGACGAGCATTCCTAGGGGTCTTTCCCCTCTCGCCAAAGGAATGCAAGGTCTGTTGAATGTCGTGAAGGA
AGCAGTTCCTCTGGAAGCTTCTTGAAGACAAACAACGTCTGTAGCGACCCTTTGCAGGCAGCGGAACCCC
CCACCTGGCGACAGGTGCCTCTGCGGCCAAAAGCCACGTGTATAAGATACACCTGCAAAGGCGGCACAAC
CCCAGTGCCACGTTGTGAGTTGGATAGTTGTGGAAAGAGTCAAATGGCTCTCCTCAAGCGTATTCAACAA
GGGGCTGAAGGATGCCCAGAAGGTACCCCATTGTATGGGATCTGATCTGGGGCCTCGGTGCACATGCTTT
ACATGTGTTTAGTCGAGGTTAAAAAAACGTCTAGGCCCCCCGAACCACGGGGACGTGGTTTTCCTTTGAA
AAACACGATGATAATATGGCCACACATATGGTGAGCAAGGGCGAGGAGCTGTTCACCGGGGTGGTGCCCA
TCCTGGTCGAGCTGGACGGCGACGTAAACGGCCACAAGTTCAGCGTGTCCGGCGAGGGCGAGGGCGATGC
CACCTACGGCAAGCTGACCCTGAAGTTCATCTGCACCACCGGCAAGCTGCCCGTGCCCTGGCCCACCCTC
GTGACCACCCTGACCTACGGCGTGCAGTGCTTCAGCCGCTACCCCGACCACATGAAGCAGCACGACTTCT
TCAAGTCCGCCATGCCCGAAGGCTACGTCCAGGAGCGCACCATCTTCTTCAAGGACGACGGCAACTACAA
GACCCGCGCCGAGGTGAAGTTCGAGGGCGACACCCTGGTGAACCGCATCGAGCTGAAGGGCATCGACTTC
AAGGAGGACGGCAACATCCTGGGGCACAAGCTGGAGTACAACTACAACAGCCACAACGTCTATATCATGG
CCGACAAGCAGAAGAACGGCATCAAGGTGAACTTCAAGATCCGCCACAACATCGAGGACGGCAGCGTGCA
GCTCGCCGACCACTACCAGCAGAACACCCCCATCGGCGACGGCCCCGTGCTGCTGCCCGACAACCACTAC
CTGAGCACCCAGTCCGCCCTGAGCAAAGACCCCAACGAGAAGCGCGATCACATGGTCCTGCTGGAGTTCG
TGACCGCCGCCGGGATCACTCTCGGCATGGACGAGCTGTACAAGTAAATCGATAGATCCTAATCAACCTC
TGGATTACAAAATTTGTGAAAGATTGACTGGTATTCTTAACTATGTTGCTCCTTTTACGCTATGTGGATA
CGCTGCTTTAATGCCTTTGTATCATGCTATTGCTTCCCGTATGGCTTTCATTTTCTCCTCCTTGTATAAA
TCCTGGTTGCTGTCTCTTTATGAGGAGTTGTGGCCCGTTGTCAGGCAACGTGGCGTGGTGTGCACTGTGT
TTGCTGACGCAACCCCCACTGGTTGGGGCATTGCCACCACCTGTCAGCTCCTTTCCGGGACTTTCGCTTT
CCCCCTCCCTATTGCCACGGCGGAACTCATCGCCGCCTGCCTTGCCCGCTGCTGGACAGGGGCTCGGCTG
TTGGGCACTGACAATTCCGTGGTGTTGTCGGGGAAATCATCGTCCTTTCCTTGGCTGCTCGCCTGTGTTG
CCACCTGGATTCTGCGCGGGACGTCCTTCTGCTACGTCCCTTCGGCCCTCAATCCAGCGGACCTTCCTTC
CCGCGGCCTGCTGCCGGCTCTGCGGCCTCTTCCGCGTCTTCGCCTTCGCCCTCAGACGAGTCGGATCTCC
CTTTGGGCCGCCTCCCCGCCTGAGATCCTTTAAGACCAATGACTTACAAGGCAGCTGTAGATCTTAGCCA
CTTTTTAAAAGAAAAGGGGGGACTGGAAGGGCTAATTCACTCCCAACGAAGACAAGATCTGCTTTTTGCT
TGTACTGGGTCTCTCTGGTTAGACCAGATCTGAGCCTGGGAGCTCTCTGGCTAACTAGGGAACCCACTGC
TTAAGCCTCAATAAAGCTTGCCTTGAGTGCTTCAAGTAGTGTGTGCCCGTCTGTTGTGTGACTCTGGTAA
CTAGAGATCCCTCAGACCCTTTTAGTCAGTGTGGAAAATCTCTAGCAGTAGTAGTTCATGTCATCTTATT
ATTCAGTATTTATAACTTGCAAAGAAATGAATATCAGAGAGTGAGAGGCCCGGGTTAATTAAGGAAAGGG
CTAGATCATTCTTGAAGACGAAAGGGCCTCGTGATACGCCTATTTTTATAGGTTAATGTCATGATAATAA
TGGTTTCTTAGACGTCAGGTGGCACTTTTCGGGGAAATGTGCGCGGAACCCCTATTTGTTTATTTTTCTA
AATACATTCAAATATGTATCCGCTCATGAGACAATAACCCTGATAAATGCTTCAATAATATTGAAAAAGG
AAGAGTATGAGTATTCAACATTTCCGTGTCGCCCTTATTCCCTTTTTTGCGGCATTTTGCCTTCCTGTTT
TTGCTCACCCAGAAACGCTGGTGAAAGTAAAAGATGCTGAAGATCAGTTGGGTGCACGAGTGGGTTACAT
CGAACTGGATCTCAACAGCGGTAAGATCCTTGAGAGTTTTCGCCCCGAAGAACGTTTTCCAATGATGAGC
ACTTTTAAAGTTCTGCTATGTGGCGCGGTATTATCCCGTGTTGACGCCGGGCAAGAGCAACTCGGTCGCC
GCATACACTATTCTCAGAATGACTTGGTTGAGTACTCACCAGTCACAGAAAAGCATCTTACGGATGGCAT
GACAGTAAGAGAATTATGCAGTGCTGCCATAACCATGAGTGATAACACTGCGGCCAACTTACTTCTGACA
ACGATCGGAGGACCGAAGGAGCTAACCGCTTTTTTGCACAACATGGGGGATCATGTAACTCGCCTTGATC
GTTGGGAACCGGAGCTGAATGAAGCCATACCAAACGACGAGCGTGACACCACGATGCCTGTAGCAATGGC
AACAACGTTGCGCAAACTATTAACTGGCGAACTACTTACTCTAGCTTCCCGGCAACAATTAATAGACTGG
ATGGAGGCGGATAAAGTTGCAGGACCACTTCTGCGCTCGGCCCTTCCGGCTGGCTGGTTTATTGCTGATA
AATCTGGAGCCGGTGAGCGTGGGTCTCGCGGTATCATTGCAGCACTGGGGCCAGATGGTAAGCCCTCCCG
TATCGTAGTTATCTACACGACGGGGAGTCAGGCAACTATGGATGAACGAAATAGACAGATCGCTGAGATA
GGTGCCTCACTGATTAAGCATTGGTAACTGTCAGACCAAGTTTACTCATATATACTTTAGATTGATTTAA
AACTTCATTTTTAATTTAAAAGGATCTAGGTGAAGATCCTTTTTGATAATCTCATGACCAAAATCCCTTA
ACGTGAGTTTTCGTTCCACTGAGCGTCAGACCCCGTAGAAAAGATCAAAGGATCTTCTTGAGATCCTTTT
TTTCTGCGCGTAATCTGCTGCTTGCAAACAAAAAAACCACCGCTACCAGCGGTGGTTTGTTTGCCGGATC
AAGAGCTACCAACTCTTTTTCCGAAGGTAACTGGCTTCAGCAGAGCGCAGATACCAAATACTGTTCTTCT
AGTGTAGCCGTAGTTAGGCCACCACTTCAAGAACTCTGTAGCACCGCCTACATACCTCGCTCTGCTAATC
CTGTTACCAGTGGCTGCTGCCAGTGGCGATAAGTCGTGTCTTACCGGGTTGGACTCAAGACGATAGTTAC
CGGATAAGGCGCAGCGGTCGGGCTGAACGGGGGGTTCGTGCACACAGCCCAGCTTGGAGCGAACGACCTA
CACCGAACTGAGATACCTACAGCGTGAGCTATGAGAAAGCGCCACGCTTCCCGAAGGGAGAAAGGCGGAC
AGGTATCCGGTAAGCGGCAGGGTCGGAACAGGAGAGCGCACGAGGGAGCTTCCAGGGGGAAACGCCTGGT
ATCTTTATAGTCCTGTCGGGTTTCGCCACCTCTGACTTGAGCGTCGATTTTTGTGATGCTCGTCAGGGGG
GCGGAGCCTATGGAAAAACGCCAGCAACGCGGCCTTTTTACGGTTCCTGGCCTTTTGCTGGCCTTTTGCT
CACATGTTCTTTCCTGCGTTATCCCCTGATTCTGTGGATAACCGTATTACCGCCTTTGAGTGAGCTGATA
CCGCTCGCCGCAGCCGAACGACCGAGCGCAGCGAGTCAGTGAGCGAGGAAGCGGAAGAGCGCCCAATACG
CAAACCGCCTCTCCCCGCGCGTTGGCCGATTCATTAATGCAGCAAGCTCATGGCTGACTAATTTTTTTTA
TTTATGCAGAGGCCGAGGCCGCCTCGGCCTCTGAGCTATTCCAGAAGTAGTGAGGAGGCTTTTTTGGAGG
CCTAGGCTTTTGCAAAAAGCTCCCCGTGGCACGACAGGTTTCCCGACTGGAAAGCGGGCAGTGAGCGCAA
CGCAATTAATGTGAGTTAGCTCACTCATTAGGCACCCCAGGCTTTACACTTTATGCTTCCGGCTCGTATG
TTGTGTGGAATTGTGAGCGGATAACAATTTCACACAGGAAACAGCTATGACATGATTACGAATTTCACAA
ATAAAGCATTTTTTTCACTGCATTCTAGTTGTGGTTTGTCCAAACTCATCAATGTATCTTATCATGTCTG
GATCAACTGGATAACTCAAGCTAACCAAAATCATCCCAAACTTCCCACCCCATACCCTATTACCACTGCC
AATTACCTGTGGTTTCATTTACTCTAAACCTGTGATTCCTCTGAATTATTTTCATTTTAAAGAAATTGTA
TTTGTTAAATATGTACTACAAACTTAGTAGT
Features (pLannotate 1.2.2; 27 found; start..end, strand, type, name):
    377..634     +  LTR            5' LTR (truncated): truncated 5' long terminal repeat (LTR) from HIV-1
    681..806     +  misc_feature   HIV-1 Ψ: packaging signal of human immunodeficiency virus type 1
    790..1128    +  CDS            HIV-1 gag (fragment): gag protein from human immunodeficiency virus 1; gag
   1303..1536    +  misc_feature   RRE: The Rev response element (RRE) of HIV-1 allows for Rev-dependent mRNA export from the nucleus to the cytoplasm.
   1913..2013    +  CDS            Rev (fragment): human immunodeficiency virus 1 (HIV-1) Rev protein; rev; enhances nuclear export of unspliced and incompletely spliced viral mRNAs
   2058..2175    +  misc_feature   cPPT/CTS: central polypurine tract and central termination sequence of HIV-1
   2223..3401    +  promoter       EF-1α promoter: strong constitutive promoter for human elongation factor EF-1α
   3422..3442    +  protein_bind   attB1: mutant version of attB; core recombination site for the Gateway® BP reaction BP Clonase™
   3448..6093    +  CDS            CDH1: CADH1_HUMAN - Also known as CDHE, UVO. Experimental evidence at protein level: Swiss-Prot protein existence level 1. (Microbial infection) Serves as a receptor for Listeria monocytogenes; internalin A (InlA) binds to this protein and promotes uptake of the bacteria. From Homo sapiens (Human).
   6098..6122    -  protein_bind   attB2: mutant version of attB; recombination site for the Gateway® BP reaction BP Clonase™
   6175..6216    +  CDS            V5 tag: epitope tag from simian virus 5
   6342..6804    +  misc_feature   IRES: internal ribosome entry site (IRES) of the encephalomyocarditis virus (EMCV)
   6818..7537    +  CDS            EGFP: the original enhanced GFP (Yang et al., 1996) mammalian codon-optimized
   7551..8139    +  misc_feature   WPRE: woodchuck hepatitis virus posttranscriptional regulatory element
   8147..8212    +  CDS            nef (fragment): NEF_HV1Z2 - Experimental evidence at protein level: Swiss-Prot protein existence level 1. Extracellular Nef protein targets CD4(+) T-lymphocytes for apoptosis by interacting with CXCR4 surface receptors. From Human immunodeficiency virus type 1 group M subtype D (isolate Z2/CDC-Z34) (HIV-1).
   8214..8447    +  LTR            3' LTR (ΔU3): self-inactivating 3' long terminal repeat (LTR) from HIV-1
   8652..8756    +  promoter       AmpR promoter: bla
   8757..9617    +  CDS            AmpR: β-lactamase; bla; confers resistance to ampicillin, carbenicillin, and related antibiotics
   9788..10376   +  rep_origin     ori: high-copy-number ColE1/pMB1/pBR322/pUC origin of replication
  10559..10613   +  CDS            lacI (fragment): lac repressor; lacI; The lac repressor binds to the lac operator to inhibit transcription in E. coli. This inhibition can be relieved by adding lactose or isopropyl-β-D-thiogalactopyranoside (IPTG).
  10619..10712   +  rep_origin     SV40 ori (fragment): SV40 origin of replication
  10737..10774   +  CDS            lacI (fragment): lac repressor; lacI; The lac repressor binds to the lac operator to inhibit transcription in E. coli. This inhibition can be relieved by adding lactose or isopropyl-β-D-thiogalactopyranoside (IPTG).
  10787..10808   +  protein_bind   CAP binding site: CAP binding activates transcription in the presence of cAMP. E. coli catabolite activator protein
  10823..10853   +  promoter       lac promoter: promoter for the E. coli lac operon
  10857..10879   +  protein_bind   lac operator (fragment): The lac repressor binds to the lac operator to inhibit transcription in E. coli. This inhibition can be relieved by adding lactose or isopropyl-β-D-thiogalactopyranoside (IPTG). lac repressor encoded by lacI
  10911..10994   +  polyA_signal   SV40 poly(A) signal (fragment): SV40 polyadenylation signal
  11161..329     +  CDS            nef (fragment) (across the origin): NEF_HV1BR - Experimental evidence at protein level: Swiss-Prot protein existence level 1. Extracellular Nef protein targets CD4(+) T-lymphocytes for apoptosis by interacting with CXCR4 surface receptors (PubMed:14990729). From Human immunodeficiency virus type 1 group M subtype B (isolate BRU/LAI) (HIV-1).
