[The description below was written by a language model from this plasmid's Addgene catalogue record and pLannotate feature annotations shown in this document.]
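Description:
pHAGE-CDH1 is an HIV-1-derived lentiviral expression plasmid (about 11.2 kb in the sequenced record) built on the pHAGE backbone to deliver wild-type human CDH1, which encodes E-cadherin, into mammalian cells. In bacteria it is maintained through a high-copy ColE1/pUC-type origin and selected with ampicillin via the β-lactamase gene. The remaining backbone annotations (lac promoter/operator pieces, lacI, SV40 origin and poly(A) fragments) are short remnants with no evident role in the design.

The viral portion runs from a truncated 5' LTR through the Ψ packaging signal, a partial gag sequence, the Rev response element and the cPPT/CTS to a U3-deleted, self-inactivating 3' LTR. These elements allow the transcript to be exported, packaged and integrated when packaging functions are supplied in trans, while silencing LTR promoter activity after integration. Inside this frame, the constitutive human EF-1α promoter drives the CDH1 open reading frame, which is flanked by attB1 and attB2 sites left by Gateway recombination cloning. A V5 epitope tag lies just downstream of attB2; whether it is fused in frame to CDH1 depends on the absence of a stop codon in the insert, which the record does not state. An EMCV IRES then directs translation of EGFP from the same transcript, so that transduced cells can be identified or sorted by fluorescence. A WPRE ahead of the 3' LTR enhances transcript expression.

The stated purpose is lentiviral expression of CDH1. The plasmid was deposited in connection with a large-scale study functionally annotating somatic cancer mutations, in which a wild-type clone such as this would plausibly serve as the reference for mutant alleles.
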