Addgene plasmid #116722: pHAGE-CDH1
Purpose: Lentiviral expression of CDH1
Depositing lab: Gordon Mills & Kenneth Scott. Depositing organization: Baylor College of Medicine. Publication: Systematic Functional Annotation of Somatic Mutations in Cancer. Ng PK, Li J, Jeong KJ, Shao S, Chen H, Tsang YH, Sengupta S, Wang Z, Bhavana VH, Tran R, Soewito S, Minussi DC, Moreno D, Kong K, Dogruluk T, Lu H, Gao J, Tokheim C, Zhou DC, Johnson AM, Zeng J, Ip CKM, Ju Z, Wester M, Yu S, Li Y, Vellano CP, Schultz N, Karchin R, Ding L, Lu Y, Cheung LWT, Chen K, Shaw KR, Meric-Bernstam F, Scott KL, Yi S, Sahni N, Liang H, Mills GB. Cancer Cell. 2018 Mar 12;33(3):450-462.e10. doi: 10.1016/j.ccell.2018.01.021. PubMed 29533785.
Backbone
  Vector backbone: pHAGE
  Vector type: Lentiviral
Growth in bacteria
  Bacterial resistance: Ampicillin, 100 μg/mL
  Growth temperature: 37°C
  Growth strain: Stbl3
  Copy number: High Copy
Gene/Insert
  Gene/Insert name: CDH1
  Species: H. sapiens (human)
  Mutation: WT
  Entrez Gene: CDH1 (a.k.a. Arc-1, BCDS1, CD324, CDHE, ECAD, LCAM, UVO)
  Cloning method: Gateway Cloning
Terms and licenses: Academic/Nonprofit Terms; Industry Terms: Not Available to Industry
How to cite: pHAGE-CDH1 was a gift from Gordon Mills & Kenneth Scott (Addgene plasmid # 116722 ; http://n2t.net/addgene:116722 ; RRID:Addgene_116722)
