>Addgene plasmid #116722 | pHAGE-CDH1 | depositor partial sequence | sequence record 219597 | insert
ATGGGCCCTTGGAGCCGCAGCCTCTCGGCGCTGCTGCTGCTGCTGCAGGTCTCCTCTTGGCTCTGCCAGG
AGCCGGAGCCCTGCCACCCTGGCTTTGACGCCGAGAGCTACACGTTCACGGTGCCCCGGCGCCACCTGGA
GAGAGGCCGCGTCCTGGGCAGAGTGAATTTTGAAGATTGCACCGGTCGACAAAGGACAGCCTATTTTTCC
CTCGACACCCGATTCAAAGTGGGCACAGATGGTGTGATTACAGTCAAAAGGCCTCTACGGTTTCATAACC
CACAGATCCATTTCTTGGTCTACGCCTGGGACTCCACCTACAGAAAGTTTTCCACCAAAGTCACGCTGAA
TACAGTGGGGCACCACCACCGCCCCCCGCCCCATCAGGCCTCCGTTTCTGGAATCCAAGCAGAATTGCTC
ACATTTCCCAACTCCTCTCCTGGCCTCAGAAGACAGAAGAGAGACTGGGTTATTCCTCCCATCAGCTGCC
CAGAAAATGAAAAAGGCCCATTTCCTAAAAACCTGGTTCAGATCAAATCCAACAAAGACAAAGAAGGCAA
GGTTTTCTACAGCATCACTGGCCAAGGAGCTGACACACCCCCTGTTGGTGTCTTTATTATTGAAAGAGAA
ACAGGATGGCTGAAGGTGACAGAGCCTCTGGATAGAGAACGCATTGCCACATACACTCTCTTCTCTCACG
CTGTGTCATCCAACGGGAATGCAGTTGAGGATCCAATGGAGATTTTGATCACGGTAACCGATCAGAATGA
CAACAAGCCCGAATTCACCCAGGAGGTCTTTAAGGGGTCTGTCATGGAAGGTGCTCTTCCAGGAACCTCT
GTGATGGAGGTCACAGCCACAGACGCGGACGATGATGTGAACACCTACAATGCCGCCATCGCTTACACCA
TCCTCAGCCAAGATCCTGAGCTCCCTGACAAAAATATGTTCACCATTAACAGGAACACAGGAGTCATCAG
TGTGGTCACCACTGGGCTGGACCGAGAGAGTTTCCCTACGTATACCCTGGTGGTTCAAGCTGCTGACCTT
CAAGGTGAGGGGTTAAGCACAACAGCAACAGCTGTGATCACAGTCACTGACACCAACGATAATCCTCCGA
TCTTCAATCCCACCACGTACAAGGGTCAGGTGCCTGAGAACGAGGCTAACGTCGTAATCACCACACTGAA
AGTGACTGATGCTGATGCCCCCAATACCCCAGCGTGGGAGGCTGTATACACCATATTGAATGATGATGGT
GGACAATTTGTCGTCACCACAAATCCAGTGAACAACGATGGCATTTTGAAAACAGCAAAGGGCTTGGATT
TTGAGGCCAAGCAGCAGTACATTCTACACGTAGCAGTGACGAATGTGGTACCTTTTGAGGTCTCTCTCAC
CACCTCCACAGCCACCGTCACCGTGGATGTGCTGGATGTGAATGAAGCCCCCATCTTTGTGCCTCCTGAA
AAGAGAGTGGAAGTGTCCGAGGACTTTGGCGTGGGCCAGGAAATCACATCCTACACTGCCCAGGAGCCAG
ACACATTTATGGAACAGAAAATAACATATCGGATTTGGAGAGACACTGCCAACTGGCTGGAGATTAATCC
GGACACTGGTGCCATTTCCACTCGGGCTGAGCTGGACAGGGAGGATTTTGAGCACGTGAAGAACAGCACG
TACACAGCCCTAATCATAGCTACAGACAATGGTTCTCCAGTTGCTACTGGAACAGGGACACTTCTGCTGA
TCCTGTCTGATGTGAATGACAACGCCCCCATACCAGAACCTCGAACTATATTCTTCTGTGAGAGGAATCC
AAAGCCTCAGGTCATAAACATCATTGATGCAGACCTTCCTCCCAATACATCTCCCTTCACAGCAGAACTA
ACACACGGGGCGAGTGCCAACTGGACCATTCAGTACAACGACCCAACCCAAGAATCTATCATTTTGAAGC
CAAAGATGGCCTTAGAGGTGGGTGACTACAAAATCAATCTCAAGCTCATGGATAACCAGAATAAAGACCA
AGTGACCACCTTAGAGGTCAGCGTGTGTGACTGTGAAGGGGCCGCTGGCGTCTGTAGGAAGGCACAGCCT
GTCGAAGCAGGATTGCAAATTCCTGCCATTCTGGGGATTCTTGGAGGAATTCTTGCTTTGCTAATTCTGA
TTCTGCTGCTCTTGCTGTTTCTTCGGAGGAGAGCGGTGGTCAAAGAGCCCTTACTGCCCCCAGAGGATGA
CACCCGGGACAACGTTTATTACTATGATGAAGAAGGAGGCGGAGAAGAGGACCAGGACTTTGACTTGAGC
CAGCTGCACAGGGGCCTGGACGCTCGGCCTGAAGTGACTCGTAACGACGTTGCACCAACCCTCATGAGTG
TCCCCCGGTATCTTCCCCGCCCTGCCAATCCCGATGAAATTGGAAATTTTATTGATGAAAATCTGAAAGC
GGCTGATACTGACCCCACAGCCCCGCCTTATGATTCTCTGCTCGTGTTTGACTATGAAGGAAGCGGTTCC
GAAGCTGCTAGTCTGAGCTCCCTGAACTCCTCAGAGTCAGACAAAGACCAGGACTATGACTACTTGAACG
AATGGGGCAATCGCTTCAAGAAGCTGGCTGACATGTACGGAGGCGGCGAGGACGACTAG
